Addgene plasmid #129923: pRDAX-480 N-Tag UnaG[2] L32 FRB mCherry
Purpose: PPI (BiFC/TriFC) assay vector
Depositing lab: Gary Lewin. Depositing organization: Max-Delbrueck-Centrum fuer Molekulare Medizin (MDC).
Backbone
  Vector backbone: custom built
  Vector type: Mammalian Expression
Growth in bacteria
  Bacterial resistance: Ampicillin, 100 μg/mL
  Growth temperature: 37°C
  Growth strain: DH5alpha
  Copy number: High Copy
Gene/Insert
  Gene/Insert name: FRB
  Species: M. musculus (mouse)
  Cloning method: Restriction Enzyme; 5′ cloning site unknown (unknown if destroyed); 3′ cloning site unknown (unknown if destroyed)
Terms and licenses: Academic/Nonprofit Terms; Industry Terms: Not Available to Industry
How to cite: pRDAX-480 N-Tag UnaG[2] L32 FRB mCherry was a gift from Gary Lewin (Addgene plasmid # 129923 ; http://n2t.net/addgene:129923 ; RRID:Addgene_129923)
