[The description below was written by a language model from this plasmid's Addgene catalogue record and pLannotate feature annotations shown in this document.]
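Description:
pRDAX-480 N-Tag UnaG[2] L32 FRB mCherry is a 6.4 kb custom-built mammalian expression plasmid designed for protein–protein interaction assays based on bimolecular or trimolecular fluorescence complementation (BiFC/TriFC). It is maintained in E. coli through a high-copy ColE1/pUC-type origin and an ampicillin resistance gene (β-lactamase) driven by its own bla promoter.

The expression unit is driven by the human CMV immediate-early enhancer and promoter, followed by a chimeric β-globin/immunoglobulin intron that promotes efficient processing of the transcript. The first open reading frame begins with a fragment of UnaG, the bilirubin-dependent green fluorescent protein from Japanese eel. This corresponds to the "UnaG[2]" split fragment placed as an N-terminal tag. After an unannotated gap, presumably the "L32" linker named in the title, comes FRB, the FKBP–rapamycin binding domain. The catalogue lists the insert species as mouse, whereas the automated annotation matches it to the human FRAP domain, so the record is not consistent on this point. Downstream, an EMCV IRES directs translation of mCherry from the same transcript, giving a constitutive red signal that marks transfected cells and can serve to normalise the complementation signal. A second copy of the chimeric intron, a WPRE and the bGH polyadenylation signal complete the cassette. A β-globin fragment with the rabbit β-globin poly(A) signal and a T3 promoter lie further downstream as backbone elements.

FRB dimerises with FKBP in the presence of rapamycin, so the construct most plausibly serves as an inducible interaction partner or control, with green fluorescence reconstituted when a complementary UnaG fragment is brought close. The record does not name the partner plasmid.
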