Features (pLannotate 1.2.2; 17 found; start..end, strand, type, name):
    155..532     +  enhancer       CMV enhancer: human cytomegalovirus immediate early enhancer
    534..733     +  promoter       CMV promoter: human cytomegalovirus (CMV) immediate early promoter
    872..1004    +  intron         chimeric intron: chimera between introns from human β-globin and immunoglobulin heavy chain genes
   1028..1192    +  CDS            UnaG (fragment): UnaG is a basic (constitutively fluorescent) green fluorescent protein published in 2013, derived from Anguilla japonica. It has low acid sensitivity. It requires the cofactor bilirubin for fluorescence.
   1295..1570    +  CDS            FRB: FKBP-rapamycin binding domain of human FRAP
   1587..2173    +  misc_feature   IRES2: internal ribosome entry site (IRES) of the encephalomyocarditis virus (EMCV)
   2174..2881    +  CDS            mCherry: mCherry is a basic (constitutively fluorescent) red fluorescent protein published in 2004, derived from Discosoma sp.. It is reported to be a very rapidly-maturing monomer with low acid sensitivity.
   2930..3062    +  intron         chimeric intron: chimera between introns from human β-globin and immunoglobulin heavy chain genes
   3071..3659    +  misc_feature   WPRE: woodchuck hepatitis virus posttranscriptional regulatory element
   3663..3679    +  misc_feature   MCS (fragment): pUC18/19 multiple cloning site
   3692..3803    +  polyA_signal   bGH poly(A) signal: bovine growth hormone polyadenylation signal
   3899..3917    -  promoter       T3 promoter: promoter for bacteriophage T3 RNA polymerase
   3976..4050    +  CDS            HBB (fragment): HBB_PONPY - Experimental evidence at transcript level: Swiss-Prot protein existence level 2. Involved in oxygen transport from the lung to the various peripheral tissues. From Pongo pygmaeus (Bornean orangutan).
   4121..4176    +  polyA_signal   β-globin poly(A) signal: rabbit β-globin polyadenylation signal (Gil and Proudfoot, 1987)
   4555..5143    -  rep_origin     ori: high-copy-number ColE1/pMB1/pBR322/pUC origin of replication
   5314..6174    -  CDS            AmpR: β-lactamase; bla; confers resistance to ampicillin, carbenicillin, and related antibiotics
   6175..6279    -  promoter       AmpR promoter: bla
>Addgene plasmid #129923 | pRDAX-480 N-Tag UnaG[2] L32 FRB mCherry | depositor full sequence | sequence record 249301 | Full Sequence
GCCTGCCTCCAGGCCTCAATATTGGCCATTAGCCATATTATTCATTGGTTATATAGCATAAATCAATATT
GGCTATTGGCCATTGCATACGTTGTATCTATATCATAATATGTACATTTATATTGGCTCATGTCCAATAT
GACCGCCATGTTGGCATTGATTATTGACTAGTTATTAATAGTAATCAATTACGGGGTCATTAGTTCATAG
CCCATATATGGAGTTCCGCGTTACATAACTTACGGTAAATGGCCCGCCTGGCTGACCGCCCAACGACCCC
CGCCCATTGACGTCAATAATGACGTATGTTCCCATAGTAACGCCAATAGGGACTTTCCATTGACGTCAAT
GGGTGGAGTATTTACGGTAAACTGCCCACTTGGCAGTACATCAAGTGTATCATATGCCAAGTCCGCCCCC
TATTGACGTCAATGACGGTAAATGGCCCGCCTGGCATTATGCCCAGTACATGACCTTACGGGACTTTCCT
ACTTGGCAGTACATCTACGTATTAGTCATCGCTATTACCATGGTGATGCGGTTTTGGCAGTACACCAATG
GGCGTGGATAGCGGTTTGACTCACGGGGATTTCCAAGTCTCCACCCCATTGACGTCAATGGGAGTTTGTT
TTGGCACCAAAATCAACGGGACTTTCCAAAATGTCGTAATAACCCCGCCCCGTTGACGCAAATGGGCGGT
AGGCGTGTACGGTGGGAGGTCTATATAAGCAGAGCTCGTTTAGTGAACCGTCAGATCACTAGAAGCTTTA
TTGCGGTAGTTTATCACAGTTAAATTGCTAACGCAGTCAGTGCTTCTGACACAACAGTCTCGAACTTAAG
CTGCAGAAGTTGGTCGTGAGGCACTGGGCAGGTAAGTATCAAGGTTACAAGACAGGTTTAAGGAGACCAA
TAGAAACTGGGCTTGTCGAGACAGAGAAGACTCTTGCGTTTCTGATAGGCACCTATTGGTCTTACTGACA
TCCACTTTGCCTTTCTCTCCACAGGTGTCCACTCCCAGGCCACCATGGGGGTGAAGTCTGTGGTGAATCT
GGTAGGCGAGAAACTCGTGTACGTCCAGAAGTGGGATGGGAAGGAAACCACGTATGTGCGAGAGATCAAG
GACGGGAAGTTGGTTGTCACCCTGACCATGGGCGATGTGGTTGCTGTGCGCTCATATCGGAGAGCCACTG
AAGACGTGGGTGGCGGAGGGAGCGAAGGCGGCGGATCCGGAGGGCCTGGCTCTGGCGGAGAGGGGAGCGC
TGGAGGCGGGTCAGCCGGTGGTGGGAGTGTGGCCATCCTCTGGCATGAGATGTGGCATGAAGGCCTGGAA
GAGGCATCTCGTTTGTACTTTGGGGAAAGGAACGTGAAAGGCATGTTTGAGGTGCTGGAGCCCTTGCATG
CTATGATGGAACGGGGCCCCCAGACTCTGAAGGAAACATCCTTTAATCAGGCCTATGGTCGAGATTTAAT
GGAGGCCCAAGAGTGGTGCAGGAAGTACATGAAATCAGGGAATGTCAAGGACCTCACCCAAGCCTGGGAC
CTCTATTATCATGTGTTCCGACGAATCTCATAAGAATTCAGATCCGCCCCTCTCCCTCCCCCCCCCCTAA
CGTTACTGGCCGAAGCCGCTTGGAATAAGGCCGGTGTGCGTTTGTCTATATGTTATTTTCCACCATATTG
CCGTCTTTTGGCAATGTGAGGGCCCGGAAACCTGGCCCTGTCTTCTTGACGAGCATTCCTAGGGGTCTTT
CCCCTCTCGCCAAAGGAATGCAAGGTCTGTTGAATGTCGTGAAGGAAGCAGTTCCTCTGGTAGCTTCTTG
AAGACAAACAACGTCTGTAGCGACCCTTTGCAGGCAGCGGAACCCCCCACCTGGCGACAGGTGCCTCTGC
GGCCAAAAGCCACGTGTATAAGATACACCTGCAAAGGCGGCACAACCCCAGTGCCACGTTGTGAGTTGGA
TAGTTGTGGAAAGAGTCAAATGGCTCTCCTCAAGCGTATTCAACAAGGGGCTGAAGGATGCCCAGAAGGT
ACCCCATTGTATGGGATCTGATCTGGGGCCTCGGTACACATGCTTTACATGTGTTTAGTCGAGGTTAAAA
AAACGTCTAGGCCCCCCGAACCACGGGGACGTGGTTTTCCTTTGAAAAACACGATGATAATATGGCCACA
ACCATGGTGAGCAAGGGCGAGGAGGATAACATGGCCATCATCAAGGAGTTCATGCGCTTCAAGGTGCACA
TGGAGGGCTCCGTGAACGGCCACGAGTTCGAGATCGAGGGCGAGGGCGAGGGCCGCCCCTACGAGGGCAC
CCAGACCGCCAAGCTGAAGGTGACCAAGGGTGGCCCCCTGCCCTTCGCCTGGGACATCCTGTCCCCTCAG
TTCATGTACGGCTCCAAGGCCTACGTGAAGCACCCCGCCGACATCCCCGACTACTTGAAGCTGTCCTTCC
CCGAGGGCTTCAAGTGGGAGCGCGTGATGAACTTCGAGGACGGCGGCGTGGTGACCGTGACCCAGGACTC
CTCCCTGCAGGACGGCGAGTTCATCTACAAGGTGAAGCTGCGCGGCACCAACTTCCCCTCCGACGGCCCC
GTAATGCAGAAGAAGACCATGGGCTGGGAGGCCTCCTCCGAGCGGATGTACCCCGAGGACGGCGCCCTGA
AGGGCGAGATCAAGCAGAGGCTGAAGCTGAAGGACGGCGGCCACTACGACGCTGAGGTCAAGACCACCTA
CAAGGCCAAGAAGCCCGTGCAGCTGCCCGGCGCCTACAACGTCAACATCAAGTTGGACATCACCTCCCAC
AACGAGGACTACACCATCGTGGAACAGTACGAACGCGCCGAGGGCCGCCACTCCACCGGCGGCATGGACG
AGCTGTACAAGTAAACCGGTGCTCGAGGTACCGATGAATAGCTAAGGTCGAGGCCGCAGGTAAGTATCAA
GGTTACAAGACAGGTTTAAGGAGACCAATAGAAACTGGGCTTGTCGAGACAGAGAAGACTCTTGCGTTTC
TGATAGGCACCTATTGGTCTTACTGACATCCACTTTGCCTTTCTCTCCACAGGTGTCGACAATCAACCTC
TGGATTACAAAATTTGTGAAAGATTGACTGGTATTCTTAACTATGTTGCTCCTTTTACGCTATGTGGATA
CGCTGCTTTAATGCCTTTGTATCATGCTATTGCTTCCCGTATGGCTTTCATTTTCTCCTCCTTGTATAAA
TCCTGGTTGCTGTCTCTTTATGAGGAGTTGTGGCCCGTTGTCAGGCAACGTGGCGTGGTGTGCACTGTGT
TTGCTGACGCAACCCCCACTGGTTGGGGCATTGCCACCACCTGTCAGCTCCTTTCCGGGACTTTCGCTTT
CCCCCTCCCTATTGCCACGGCGGAACTCATCGCCGCCTGCCTTGCCCGCTGCTGGACAGGGGCTCGGCTG
TTGGGCACTGACAATTCCGTGGTGTTGTCGGGGAAGCTGACGTCCTTTCCATGGCTGCTCGCCTGTGTTG
CCACCTGGATTCTGCGCGGGACGTCCTTCTGCTACGTCCCTTCGGCCCTCAATCCAGCGGACCTTCCTTC
CCGCGGCCTGCTGCCGGCTCTGCGGCCTCTTCCGCGTCTTCGCCTTCGCCCTCAGACGAGTCGGATCTCC
CTTTGGGCCGCCTCCCCGCCTGGAATTCGAGCTCGGTACGATCAGCCTCGACTGTGCCTTCTAGTTGCCA
GCCATCTGTTGTTTGCCCCTCCCCCGTGCCTTCCTTGACCCTGGAAGGTGCCACTCCCACTGTCCTTTCC
TAATAAAATGAGGAAATTGCATCGCATTGTCTGAGTAGGTGTCATTCTATTCTGGGGGGTGGGGTGGGGC
AGGACAGCAAGGGGGAGGATTGGGAAGACAATAGCCCAGCTTTTGTTCCCTTTAGTGAGGGTTAATTGCG
CGCTTGGCGTAATCATGGTCATAGCTGTTTCCTGTGTGAAATTGTTATCCGCTAATTCACTCCTCAGGTG
CAGGCTGCCTATCAGAAGGTGGTGGCTGGTGTGGCCAATGCCCTGGCTCACAAATACCACTGAGATCTTT
TTCCCTCTGCCAAAAATTATGGGGACATCATGAAGCCCCTTGAGCATCTGACTTCTGGCTAATAAAGGAA
ATTTATTTTCATTGCAATAGTGTGTTGGAATTTTTTGTGTCTCTCACTCGGAAGGACATATGGGAGGGCA
AATCATTTAAAACATCAGAATGAGTATTTGGTTTAGAGTTTGGCAACATATGCCCATATGCTGGCTGCCA
TGAACAAAGGTTGGCTATAAAGAGGTCATCAGTATATGAAACAGCCCCCTGCTGTCCATTCCTTATTCCA
TAGAAAAGCCTTGACTTGAGGTTAGATTTTTTTTATATTTTGTTTTGTGTTATTTTTTTCTTTAACATCC
CTAAAATTTTCCTTACATGTTTTACTAGCCAGATTTTTCCTCCTCTCCTGACTACTCCCAGTCATAGCTG
TCCCTCTTCTCTTATGGAGATCGGCCGGCCGCCGGCGTCGACGCGCGCGGCCGCGGCGCGCCGTTGCTGG
CGTTTTTCCATAGGCTCCGCCCCCCTGACGAGCATCACAAAAATCGACGCTCAAGTCAGAGGTGGCGAAA
CCCGACAGGACTATAAAGATACCAGGCGTTTCCCCCTGGAAGCTCCCTCGTGCGCTCTCCTGTTCCGACC
CTGCCGCTTACCGGATACCTGTCCGCCTTTCTCCCTTCGGGAAGCGTGGCGCTTTCTCATAGCTCACGCT
GTAGGTATCTCAGTTCGGTGTAGGTCGTTCGCTCCAAGCTGGGCTGTGTGCACGAACCCCCCGTTCAGCC
CGACCGCTGCGCCTTATCCGGTAACTATCGTCTTGAGTCCAACCCGGTAAGACACGACTTATCGCCACTG
GCAGCAGCCACTGGTAACAGGATTAGCAGAGCGAGGTATGTAGGCGGTGCTACAGAGTTCTTGAAGTGGT
GGCCTAACTACGGCTACACTAGAAGAACAGTATTTGGTATCTGCGCTCTGCTGAAGCCAGTTACCTTCGG
AAAAAGAGTTGGTAGCTCTTGATCCGGCAAACAAACCACCGCTGGTAGCGGTGGTTTTTTTGTTTGCAAG
CAGCAGATTACGCGCAGAAAAAAAGGATCTCAAGAAGATCCTTTGATCTTTTCTACGGGGTCTGACGCTC
AGTGGAACGAAAACTCACGTTAAGGGATTTTGGTCATGAGATTATCAAAAAGGATCTTCACCTAGATCCT
TTTAAATTAAAAATGAAGTTTTAAATCAATCTAAAGTATATATGAGTAAACTTGGTCTGACAGTTACCAA
TGCTTAATCAGTGAGGCACCTATCTCAGCGATCTGTCTATTTCGTTCATCCATAGTTGCCTGACTCCCCG
TCGTGTAGATAACTACGATACGGGAGGGCTTACCATCTGGCCCCAGTGCTGCAATGATACCGCGAGACCC
ACGCTCACCGGCTCCAGATTTATCAGCAATAAACCAGCCAGCCGGAAGGGCCGAGCGCAGAAGTGGTCCT
GCAACTTTATCCGCCTCCATCCAGTCTATTAATTGTTGCCGGGAAGCTAGAGTAAGTAGTTCGCCAGTTA
ATAGTTTGCGCAACGTTGTTGCCATTGCTACAGGCATCGTGGTGTCACGCTCGTCGTTTGGTATGGCTTC
ATTCAGCTCCGGTTCCCAACGATCAAGGCGAGTTACATGATCCCCCATGTTGTGCAAAAAAGCGGTTAGC
TCCTTCGGTCCTCCGATCGTTGTCAGAAGTAAGTTGGCCGCAGTGTTATCACTCATGGTTATGGCAGCAC
TGCATAATTCTCTTACTGTCATGCCATCCGTAAGATGCTTTTCTGTGACTGGTGAGTACTCAACCAAGTC
ATTCTGAGAATAGTGTATGCGGCGACCGAGTTGCTCTTGCCCGGCGTCAATACGGGATAATACCGCGCCA
CATAGCAGAACTTTAAAAGTGCTCATCATTGGAAAACGTTCTTCGGGGCGAAAACTCTCAAGGATCTTAC
CGCTGTTGAGATCCAGTTCGATGTAACCCACTCGTGCACCCAACTGATCTTCAGCATCTTTTACTTTCAC
CAGCGTTTCTGGGTGAGCAAAAACAGGAAGGCAAAATGCCGCAAAAAAGGGAATAAGGGCGACACGGAAA
TGTTGAATACTCATACTCTTCCTTTTTCAATATTATTGAAGCATTTATCAGGGTTATTGTCTCATGAGCG
GATACATATTTGAATGTATTTAGAAAAATAAACAAATAGGGGTTCCGCGCACATTTCCCCGAAAAGTGCC
ACCTGACGTCTAAGAAACCATTATTATCATGACATTAACCTATAAAAATAGGCGTATCACGAGGCCCTTT
CGTCTACGCGCGCGCCGGCGGCGCGCCGTCGACGGCCGGCCGCGGCCGC
